Addgene plasmid #147290: pnEA-NpG-DmSmaug_Q
Purpose: Bacterial Expression of DmSmaug
Depositing lab: Elisa Izaurralde. Depositing organization: Max Planck Institute for Developmental Biology.
Backbone
  Vector backbone: Unknown
  Vector type: Bacterial Expression
Growth in bacteria
  Bacterial resistance: Ampicillin, 100 μg/mL
  Growth temperature: 37°C
  Growth strain: DH5alpha
  Copy number: Low Copy
Gene/Insert
  Gene/Insert name: DmSmaug
  Species: D. melanogaster (fly)
  Mutation: 10 silent mutations and a deletion of the AA 961-963 compared to the sequence given by NCBI: NM_079263.2
  Entrez Gene: smg (a.k.a. Dmel_CG5263, CG5263, D69, Dmel\CG5263, SMG, SmG, Smaug, Smg, anon-D69, anonD69)
  Cloning method: Unknown
Terms and licenses: Academic/Nonprofit Terms; Industry Terms: Not Available to Industry
Depositor comments: Plasmids from this collection were made available to the research community and donated after the lab closed. Please note that the sequence provided by the depositing laboratory may be theoretical/predicted or based on Sanger sequencing results. There may be discrepancies between sequencing results obtained by Addgene and the depositor sequence. If an Addgene verified sequence is not available, please contact before placing your order to request that our lab fully sequence the plasmid.
How to cite: pnEA-NpG-DmSmaug_Q was a gift from Elisa Izaurralde (Addgene plasmid # 147290 ; http://n2t.net/addgene:147290 ; RRID:Addgene_147290)
