[The description below was written by a language model from this plasmid's Addgene catalogue record and pLannotate feature annotations shown in this document.]
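Description:
pnEA-NpG-DmSmaug_Q is a 9,342-nt bacterial expression plasmid for producing Drosophila melanogaster Smaug (smg) as an N-terminal GST fusion in E. coli. The catalogue lists the backbone as unknown, but the annotated features show a pET/pBR322-style architecture: a ColE1/pMB1-type origin accompanied by the bom mobility region and the rop gene, which keeps copy number low (consistent with the "low copy" entry), and an ampicillin-resistance gene (β-lactamase) under its own promoter for selection. Several disrupted fragments of the tetracycline-resistance gene and its promoter are scattered around the expression cassette and lacI. These appear to be non-functional remnants of the pBR322 ancestry rather than a usable marker.

The expression cassette is driven by a T7 promoter followed by a lac operator and the phage T7 gene 10 ribosome binding site, with a plasmid-borne lacI gene supplying repressor. Transcription therefore depends on a host providing T7 RNA polymerase and is inducible with IPTG. The open reading frame begins with Schistosoma japonicum glutathione S-transferase, separated by a short unannotated linker from the roughly 3 kb Smaug coding sequence, and ends before a T7 terminator. A short downstream match to a T7 gene 10B-derived solubility tag is also annotated, though the record does not show whether it is translated. According to the depositor, the insert carries ten silent mutations and lacks amino acids 961–963 relative to the NCBI reference. Smaug is a translational regulator that binds the 3′ UTR of mRNAs such as nanos, so the construct suits GST-affinity purification or pull-down studies of the recombinant protein. The sequence is depositor-supplied and may be theoretical.
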