Features (pLannotate 1.2.2; 20 found; start..end, strand, type, name):
    104..208     +  promoter       AmpR promoter: bla
    209..1069    +  CDS            AmpR: β-lactamase; bla; confers resistance to ampicillin, carbenicillin, and related antibiotics
   1240..1828    +  rep_origin     ori: high-copy-number ColE1/pMB1/pBR322/pUC origin of replication
   2014..2156    -  misc_feature   bom: basis of mobility region from pBR322
   2258..2449    -  CDS            rop: Rop protein, which maintains plasmids at low copy number; rop
   2466..2846    +  CDS            YPB1_ECOLX: Protein predicted: Swiss-Prot protein existence level 4. From Escherichia coli.
   3088..3712    -  CDS            TcR (fragment): tetracycline efflux protein; tet; confers resistance to tetracycline
   3727..3748    -  protein_bind   CAP binding site: CAP binding activates transcription in the presence of cAMP. E. coli catabolite activator protein
   3761..4843    -  CDS            lacI: lac repressor; lacI; The lac repressor binds to the lac operator to inhibit transcription in E. coli. This inhibition can be relieved by adding lactose or isopropyl-β-D-thiogalactopyranoside (IPTG).
   4844..4921    -  promoter       lacI promoter: lacI
   4929..5208    -  CDS            TcR (fragment): tetracycline efflux protein; tet; confers resistance to tetracycline
   5230..5248    +  promoter       T7 promoter: promoter for bacteriophage T7 RNA polymerase
   5249..5273    +  protein_bind   lac operator: The lac repressor binds to the lac operator to inhibit transcription in E. coli. This inhibition can be relieved by adding lactose or isopropyl-β-D-thiogalactopyranoside (IPTG). lac repressor encoded by lacI
   5288..5310    +  RBS            RBS: efficient ribosome binding site from bacteriophage T7 gene 10 (Olins and Rangwala, 1989)
   5321..5971    +  CDS            GST: glutathione S-transferase from Schistosoma japonicum
   6022..9009    +  CDS            smg: SMG_DROME - Experimental evidence at protein level: Swiss-Prot protein existence level 1. Translation regulator that binds to the 3'-UTR of specific mRNAs such as nanos (nos) and prevents their translation. Prevents translation of unlocalized nos in the bulk cytoplasm via the recruitment of cup. From Drosophila melanogaster (Fruit fly).
   9026..9075    +  CDS            SET1 (fragment): solubility-enhancement tag derived from T7 phage gene 10B
   9083..9130    +  terminator     T7 terminator: transcription terminator for bacteriophage T7 RNA polymerase
   9153..9257    -  CDS            TcR (fragment): tetracycline efflux protein; tet; confers resistance to tetracycline
   9305..9333    -  promoter       tet promoter: E. coli promoter for tetracycline efflux protein gene
>Addgene plasmid #147290 | pnEA-NpG-DmSmaug_Q | depositor full sequence | sequence record 289737 | Full Sequence
TTCTTGAAGACGAAAGGGCCTCGTGATACGCCTATTTTTATAGGTTAATGTCATGATAATAATGGTTTCT
TAGACGTCAGGTGGCACTTTTCGGGGAAATGTGCGCGGAACCCCTATTTGTTTATTTTTCTAAATACATT
CAAATATGTATCCGCTCATGAGACAATAACCCTGATAAATGCTTCAATAATATTGAAAAAGGAAGAGTAT
GAGTATTCAACATTTCCGTGTCGCCCTTATTCCCTTTTTTGCGGCATTTTGCCTTCCTGTTTTTGCTCAC
CCAGAAACGCTGGTGAAAGTAAAAGATGCTGAAGATCAGTTGGGTGCACGAGTGGGTTACATCGAACTGG
ATCTCAACAGCGGTAAGATCCTTGAGAGTTTTCGCCCCGAAGAACGTTTTCCAATGATGAGCACTTTTAA
AGTTCTGCTATGTGGCGCGGTATTATCCCGTGTTGACGCCGGGCAAGAGCAACTCGGTCGCCGCATACAC
TATTCTCAGAATGACTTGGTTGAGTACTCACCAGTCACAGAAAAGCATCTTACGGATGGCATGACAGTAA
GAGAATTATGCAGTGCTGCCATAACCATGAGTGATAACACTGCGGCCAACTTACTTCTGACAACGATCGG
AGGACCGAAGGAGCTAACCGCTTTTTTGCACAACATGGGGGATCATGTAACTCGCCTTGATCGTTGGGAA
CCGGAGCTGAATGAAGCCATACCAAACGACGAGCGTGACACCACGATGCCTGCAGCAATGGCAACAACGT
TGCGCAAACTATTAACTGGCGAACTACTTACTCTAGCTTCCCGGCAACAATTAATAGACTGGATGGAGGC
GGATAAAGTTGCAGGACCACTTCTGCGCTCGGCCCTTCCGGCTGGCTGGTTTATTGCTGATAAATCTGGA
GCCGGTGAGCGTGGGTCTCGCGGTATCATTGCAGCACTGGGGCCAGATGGTAAGCCCTCCCGTATCGTAG
TTATCTACACGACGGGGAGTCAGGCAACTATGGATGAACGAAATAGACAGATCGCTGAGATAGGTGCCTC
ACTGATTAAGCATTGGTAACTGTCAGACCAAGTTTACTCATATATACTTTAGATTGATTTAAAACTTCAT
TTTTAATTTAAAAGGATCTAGGTGAAGATCCTTTTTGATAATCTCATGACCAAAATCCCTTAACGTGAGT
TTTCGTTCCACTGAGCGTCAGACCCCGTAGAAAAGATCAAAGGATCTTCTTGAGATCCTTTTTTTCTGCG
CGTAATCTGCTGCTTGCAAACAAAAAAACCACCGCTACCAGCGGTGGTTTGTTTGCCGGATCAAGAGCTA
CCAACTCTTTTTCCGAAGGTAACTGGCTTCAGCAGAGCGCAGATACCAAATACTGTCCTTCTAGTGTAGC
CGTAGTTAGGCCACCACTTCAAGAACTCTGTAGCACCGCCTACATACCTCGCTCTGCTAATCCTGTTACC
AGTGGCTGCTGCCAGTGGCGATAAGTCGTGTCTTACCGGGTTGGACTCAAGACGATAGTTACCGGATAAG
GCGCAGCGGTCGGGCTGAACGGGGGGTTCGTGCACACAGCCCAGCTTGGAGCGAACGACCTACACCGAAC
TGAGATACCTACAGCGTGAGCTATGAGAAAGCGCCACGCTTCCCGAAGGGAGAAAGGCGGACAGGTATCC
GGTAAGCGGCAGGGTCGGAACAGGAGAGCGCACGAGGGAGCTTCCAGGGGGAAACGCCTGGTATCTTTAT
AGTCCTGTCGGGTTTCGCCACCTCTGACTTGAGCGTCGATTTTTGTGATGCTCGTCAGGGGGGCGGAGCC
TATGGAAAAACGCCAGCAACGCGGCCTTTTTACGGTTCCTGGCCTTTTGCTGGCCTTTTGCTCACATGTT
CTTTCCTGCGTTATCCCCTGATTCTGTGGATAACCGTATTACCGCCTTTGAGTGAGCTGATACCGCTCGC
CGCAGCCGAACGACCGAGCGCAGCGAGTCAGTGAGCGAGGAAGCGGAAGAGCGCCTGATGCGGTATTTTC
TCCTTACGCATCTGTGCGGTATTTCACACCGCATATATGGTGCACTCTCAGTACAATCTGCTCTGATGCC
GCATAGTTAAGCCAGTATACACTCCGCTATCGCTACGTGACTGGGTCATGGCTGCGCCCCGACACCCGCC
AACACCCGCTGACGCGCCCTGACGGGCTTGTCTGCTCCCGGCATCCGCTTACAGACAAGCTGTGACCGTC
TCCGGGAGCTGCATGTGTCAGAGGTTTTCACCGTCATCACCGAAACGCGCGAGGCAGCTGCGGTAAAGCT
CATCAGCGTGGTCGTGAAGCGATTCACAGATGTCTGCCTGTTCATCCGCGTCCAGCTCGTTGAGTTTCTC
CAGAAGCGTTAATGTCTGGCTTCTGATAAAGCGGGCCATGTTAAGGGCGGTTTTTTCCTGTTTGGTCACT
GATGCCTCCGTGTAAGGGGGATTTCTGTTCATGGGGGTAATGATACCGATGAAACGAGAGAGGATGCTCA
CGATACGGGTTACTGATGATGAACATGCCCGGTTACTGGAACGTTGTGAGGGTAAACAACTGGCGGTATG
GATGCGGCGGGACCAGAGAAAAATCACTCAGGGTCAATGCCAGCGCTTCGTTAATACAGATGTAGGTGTT
CCACAGGGTAGCCAGCAGCATCCTGCGATGCAGATCCGGAACATAATGGTGCAGGGCGCTGACTTCCGCG
TTTCCAGACTTTACGAAACACGGAAACCGAAGACCATTCATGTTGTTGCTCAGGTCGCAGACGTTTTGCA
GCAGCAGTCGCTTCACGTTCGCTCGCGTATCGGTGATTCATTCTGCTAACCAGTAAGGCAACCCCGCCAG
CCTAGCCGGGTCCTCAACGACAGGAGCACGATCATGCGCACCCGTGGCCAGGACCCAACGCTGCCCGAGA
TGCGCCGCGTGCGGCTGCTGGAGATGGCGGACGCGATGGATATGTTCTGCCAAGGGTTGGTTTGCGCATT
CACAGTTCTCCGCAAGAATTGATTGGCTCCAATTCTTGGAGTGGTGAATCCGTTAGCGAGGTGCCGCCGG
CTTCCATTCAGGTCGAGGTGGCCCGGCTCCATGCACCGCGACGCAACGCGGGGAGGCAGACAAGGTATAG
GGCGGCGCCTACAATCCATGCCAACCCGTTCCATGTGCTCGCCGAGGCGGCATAAATCGCCGTGACGATC
AGCGGTCCAGTGATCGAAGTTAGGCTGGTAAGAGCCGCGAGCGATCCTTGAAGCTGTCCCTGATGGTCGT
CATCTACCTGCCTGGACAGCATGGCCTGCAACGCGGGCATCCCGATGCCGCCGGAAGCGAGAAGAATCAT
AATGGGGAAGGCCATCCAGCCTCGCGTCGCGAACGCCAGCAAGACGTAGCCCAGCGCGTCGGCCGCCATG
CCGGCGATAATGGCCTGCTTCTCGCCGAAACGTTTGGTGGCGGGACCAGTGACGAAGGCTTGAGCGAGGG
CGTGCAAGATTCCGAATACCGCAAGCGACAGGCCGATCATCGTCGCGCTCCAGCGAAAGCGGTCCTCGCC
GAAAATGACCCAGAGCGCTGCCGGCACCTGTCCTACGAGTTGCATGATAAAGAAGACAGTCATAAGTGCG
GCGACGATAGTCATGCCCCGCGCCCACCGGAAGGAGCTGACTGGGTTGAAGGCTCTCAAGGGCATCGGTC
GAGATCCCGGTGCCTAATGAGTGAGCTAACTTACATTAATTGCGTTGCGCTCACTGCCCGCTTTCCAGTC
GGGAAACCTGTCGTGCCAGCTGCATTAATGAATCGGCCAACGCGCGGGGAGAGGCGGTTTGCGTATTGGG
CGCCAGGGTGGTTTTTCTTTTCACCAGTGAGACGGGCAACAGCTGATTGCCCTTCACCGCCTGGCCCTGA
GAGAGTTGCAGCAAGCGGTCCACGCTGGTTTGCCCCAGCAGGCGAAAATCCTGTTTGATGGTGGTTAACG
GCGGGATATAACATGAGCTGTCTTCGGTATCGTCGTATCCCACTACCGAGATATCCGCACCAACGCGCAG
CCCGGACTCGGTAATGGCGCGCATTGCGCCCAGCGCCATCTGATCGTTGGCAACCAGCATCGCAGTGGGA
ACGATGCCCTCATTCAGCATTTGCATGGTTTGTTGAAAACCGGACATGGCACTCCAGTCGCCTTCCCGTT
CCGCTATCGGCTGAATTTGATTGCGAGTGAGATATTTATGCCAGCCAGCCAGACGCAGACGCGCCGAGAC
AGAACTTAATGGGCCCGCTAACAGCGCGATTTGCTGGTGACCCAATGCGACCAGATGCTCCACGCCCAGT
CGCGTACCGTCTTCATGGGAGAAAATAATACTGTTGATGGGTGTCTGGTCAGAGACATCAAGAAATAACG
CCGGAACATTAGTGCAGGCAGCTTCCACAGCAATGGCATCCTGGTCATCCAGCGGATAGTTAATGATCAG
CCCACTGACGCGTTGCGCGAGAAGATTGTGCACCGCCGCTTTACAGGCTTCGACGCCGCTTCGTTCTACC
ATCGACACCACCACGCTGGCACCCAGTTGATCGGCGCGAGATTTAATCGCCGCGACAATTTGCGACGGCG
CGTGCAGGGCCAGACTGGAGGTGGCAACGCCAATCAGCAACGACTGTTTGCCCGCCAGTTGTTGTGCCAC
GCGGTTGGGAATGTAATTCAGCTCCGCCATCGCCGCTTCCACTTTTTCCCGCGTTTTCGCAGAAACGTGG
CTGGCCTGGTTCACCACGCGGGAAACGGTCTGATAAGAGACACCGGCATACTCTGCGACATCGTATAACG
TTACTGGTTTCACATTCACCACCCTGAATTGACTCTCTTCCGGGCGCTATCATGCCATACCGCGAAAGGT
TTTGCGCCATTCGATGGTGTCCGGGATCTCGACGCTCTCCCTTATGCGACTCCTGCATTAGGAAGCAGCC
CAGTAGTAGGTTGAGGCCGTTGAGCACCGCCGCCGCAAGGAATGGTGCATGCAAGGAGATGGCGCCCAAC
AGTCCCCCGGCCACGGGGCCTGCCACCATACCCACGCCGAAACAAGCGCTCATGAGCCCGAAGTGGCGAG
CCCGATCTTCCCCATCGGTGATGTCGGCGATATAGGCGCCAGCAACCGCACCTGTGGCGCCGGTGATGCC
GGCCACGATGCGTCCGGCGTAGAGGATCGAGATCTCGATCCCGCGAAATTAATACGACTCACTATAGGGG
AATTGTGAGCGGATAACAATTCCCCACTAGTAATAATTTTGTTTAACTTTAAGAAGGAGATATACCATGG
CCCCTATACTAGGTTATTGGAAAATTAAGGGCCTTGTGCAACCCACTCGACTTCTTTTGGAATATCTTGA
AGAAAAATATGAAGAGCATTTGTATGAGCGCGATGAAGGTGATAAATGGCGAAACAAAAAGTTTGAATTG
GGTTTGGAGTTTCCCAATCTTCCTTATTATATTGATGGTGATGTTAAATTAACACAGTCTATGGCCATCA
TACGTTATATAGCTGACAAGCACAACATGTTGGGTGGTTGTCCAAAAGAGCGTGCAGAGATTTCAATGCT
TGAAGGAGCGGTTTTGGATATTAGATACGGTGTTTCGAGAATTGCATATAGTAAAGACTTTGAAACTCTC
AAAGTTGATTTTCTTAGCAAGCTACCTGAAATGCTGAAAATGTTCGAAGATCGTTTATGTCATAAAACAT
ATTTAAATGGTGATCATGTAACCCATCCTGACTTCATGTTGTATGACGCTCTTGATGTTGTTTTATACAT
GGACCCAATGTGCCTGGATGCGTTCCCAAAATTAGTTTGTTTTAAAAAACGTATTGAAGCTATCCCACAA
ATTGATAAGTACTTGAAATCCAGCAAGTATATAGCATGGCCTTTGCAGGGCTGGCAAGCCACGTTTGGTG
GTGGCGACCATCCGCCAAAATCGGATGGTACCGGCAGCGGCCTGGAAGTTCTGTTCCAGGGGCCCCATAT
GATGAAGTACGCAACTGGAACTGACAACGCGATGACCTCCGGCATCAGCGGCCAAACCAATAACTCTAAC
AGTGCATCCAACGAGATGCAGCCAACCACATCAACGCCTACTGCAGCCCACAAGGAGGCCACATCAACGG
CCACGACGACGGCGACATACGCCAATGGCAATCCCAATTCTAACGCCAATCCCAGCCAGAGCCAGCCGTC
CAATGCGCTGTTTTGCGAGCAGGTGACCACAGTGACAAATCTCTTCGAGAAGTGGAACGACTGCGAGCGA
ACCGTCGTGATGTACGCGCTGCTCAAGCGGCTGCGCTACCCGAGCCTCAAGTTTCTACAGTATTCTATCG
ACAGCAACCTGACCCAGAACCTGGGCACCTCGCAGACCAATCTGAGCAGCGTGGTTATTGACATCAATGC
CAACAATCCGGTGTACCTGCAGAATCTACTCAACGCCTACAAGACGTTCCAGCCATGTGACCTGCTCGAC
GCCATGTCCTCCTCGTCGTCCGACAAGGACTCGATGCCATGTTACGGCAGTGACTTCCAGATCACCACAT
CAGCGCAGTGTGACGAGCGAAAGCTGTATGCCCGCAAGGAGGACATTCTGCATGAAGTACTGAACATGCT
GCCTCTGCTGAAGCCGGGCAATGAGGAGGCCAAGCTTATCTACCTGACCCTCATACCAGTTGCCGTCAAG
GACACCATGCAGCAAATTGTGCCCACGGAGTTGGTGCAGCAGATCTTCTCGTACCTACTCATCCATCCAG
CTATCACCAGCGAGGACAGACGTTCGCTCAACATTTGGCTGCGTCACTTGGAGGATCATATCCAAGCGGC
TGCGGCGGGCCTGACAAATCGCAGTTACTTCCTGCAGCCCTCGCCGCAACTGGTCGCTGGTGGTAGCTCA
ACAGGCAGTGGTAGCTGTTCCTCTTCGGCGACCAGCTCTTCGACAGCATCCTGTTCGTCGGTGGCCTCAT
CCTCGTTGTGCCCCGCAAGCGGCAGCCGTTCCTCACGCACCAACGACTGGCAAACGATCGCCCCGCCCAG
CAAGCAATTGCAAAACAAATTGGCCGGTGATTGGCGTGGCAATGGAGGCGGCAGCTCCAGCGGGTCGATC
AATCCACTCTGTGATAATCTTAATGGTATTACCCTGAACGAATTAGCTTCTAGTCAGAACAGTCTCGGCC
TGTCGCTGGAGGGCAGCTCTTCCCTGGTCAACGGTGTGGTCGCTGGTGCAGGCTCTATGTTGGGAATCGC
TGGTGGCGACGATCATGACACGTCATTTAGCAAGAATGGCACGGAGATTCTCGATTTTGACCCGGTGACG
GCGGACATGGGTGAGGCCTGTAGTCTGGCCAGCAGTAGCCTTTGTGGACGTAACGGTGGAAATCCTGTTG
AGGATCGATCGCAACCTCCGCCGAATCTTCAGCAGCAATTGCTTCAGCCTCCTCCCTATGCCTCGATCCT
TATGGGAAACGTGGGCGATCAGTTTGGAGAGATCAACCGGTGGAGCCTGGACAGCAAGATTGCAGCCCTG
AAGACGCGGCGCTCTAACAGCCTCACCACGCAAACGATCTCTAGCTGTTCCAGCTCGTCTAACTCATCGG
TGATCACGGTCAATGACAACTGCTCCAATTCAACGGAGAATCTGGCACAGTTTGCCAACAAGCCCCGTAG
TTTTTCCTTATCGATTGAGCATCAGCGCGGCGCCTTGATGAACAGCGGTTCCGATACTCGTCTGGATGAA
TTCAAGCCCAATTATATTAAGTTCCACACGCGCAACGTGGGCATGTCGGGAATCGGACTCTGGCTAAAAT
CCTTGCGTCTGCACAAGTACATCGAGCTGTTCAAGAACATGACGTACGAGGAAATGCTCTTGATCACCGA
GGACTTTCTGCAGAGTGTTGGCGTCACCAAGGGCGCCTCCCACAAGCTTGCCCTTTGCATTGATAAGCTG
AAGGAACGGGCCAATATTCTTAACCGGGTAGAACAAGAACTGCTATCGGGTCAAATGGAGCTGAGCACGG
CGGTTGAGGAGCTAACAAATATTGTGCTGACACCAATGAAGCCACTGGAGTCTCCAGGACCACCGGAGGA
AAACATTGGTCTGCGTTTTCTTAAGGTCATTGACATTGTGACCAATACGTTGCAGCAGGATCCGTATGCT
GTCCAAGACGACGAGACTTTGGGTGTGCTTATGTGGATTCTAGACCGTTCTATCCACAACGAGGCATTTA
TGAATCATGCCAGTCAACTCAAGGACCTGAAGTTTAAGTTGTCCAAGATGAAGATCTCCATGGTTCCCAA
AATGCATCACGTTAAGCCAGCCGGCGTCGGGCCAAACAATGGGAACATTAACAAGCCAAGATGGAATGGT
AAGACTCGCAAATGCGATACTAAAAATGGCAGCAACGATAGGATTAACAACCGCAAAAACTCCAACGACA
TGCTAAACTTTTCGCTAAATTGCCTGCCACACCCGCTGCCCCATCATTCGCAGCAGGCTCCGCCGCCTCT
GCCACAGTTTGACTACAACGGCTATGGCGGCGGTCCATCCCATCAGCCGCAGTACAAGAGCTCCTCGTAC
CCAAGCTTCATGGGTAATCCTCAGCAGCAGCCACCACCGCCGCCGTCTAGTAAGTCGCATCATCATCCCC
AGCAGATGCAACAGATGCTGCAGCAACACAACCACTTTCCAGCGCTGCCTCAGCAGACGCCACCACAATC
GCATCGCCGGTCGCTGAATAATCTTATTCTGGTGGCCGGAGGTCCGCAGCAACCGCAGCAATTGATCTTT
AAGCCCGGTCAGGGAGTGCTCACCAACAACGGATCTAACGACAACCTGGTATTGGAACGCAATCAGCAGT
CGCAGCAGCAGAGAAAACTTAGCGGAGGAGTGTCCAGTGCGGAGCAACAACCAAAGAAGACCATGGCCGC
TGTTGTGATGGAAAATTTGGCCAAATTTGATCAACATTTTACGCTATTCTAACCTAGGAGATCCGGCTGC
TAACAAAGCCCGAAAGGAAGCTGAGTTGGCTGCTGCCACCGCTGAGCAATAACTAGCATAACCCCTTGGG
GCCTCTAAACGGGTCTTGAGGGGTTTTTTGCTGAAAGGAGGAACTATATCCGGATATCCCGCAAGAGGCC
CGGCAGTACCGGCATAACCAAGCCTATGCCTACAGCATCCAGGGTGACGGTGCCGAGGATGACGATGAGC
GCATTGTTAGATTTCATACACGGTGCCTGACTGCGTTAGCAATTTAACTGTGATAAACTACCGCATTAAA
GCTTATCGATGATAAGCTGTCAAACATGAGAA
